>Addgene plasmid #125073 | pKD284 | depositor full sequence | sequence record 239096 | pKD284 sequence 4898 bps
AGCAAGCGAACCGGAATTGCCAGCTGGGGCGCCCTCTGGTAAGGTTGGGAAGCCCTGCAAAGTAAACTGG
ATGGCTTTCTTGCCGCCAAGGATCTGATGGCGCAGGGGATCAAGATCTGATCAAGAGACAGGATGAGGAT
CGTTTCGCATGAGGGAAGCGGTGATCGCCGAAGTATCGACTCAACTATCAGAGGTAGTTGGCGTCATCGA
GCGCCATCTCGAACCGACGTTGCTGGCCGTACATTTGTACGGCTCCGCAGTGGATGGCGGCCTGAAGCCA
CACAGTGATATTGATTTGCTGGTTACGGTGACCGTAAGGCTTGATGAAACAACGCGGCGAGCTTTGATCA
ACGACCTTTTGGAAACTTCGGCTTCCCCTGGAGAGAGCGAGATTCTCCGCGCTGTAGAAGTCACCATTGT
TGTGCACGACGACATCATTCCGTGGCGTTATCCAGCTAAGCGCGAACTGCAATTTGGAGAATGGCAGCGC
AATGACATTCTTGCAGGTATCTTCGAGCCAGCCACGATCGACATTGATCTGGCTATCTTGCTGACAAAAG
CAAGAGAACATAGCGTTGCCTTGGTAGGTCCAGCGGCGGAGGAACTCTTTGATCCGGTTCCTGAACAGGA
TCTATTTGAGGCGCTAAATGAAACCTTAACGCTATGGAACTCGCCGCCCGACTGGGCTGGCGATGAGCGA
AATGTAGTGCTTACGTTGTCCCGCATTTGGTACAGCGCAGTAACCGGCAAAATCGCGCCGAAGGATGTCG
CTGCCGACTGGGCAATGGAGCGCCTGCCGGCCCAGTATCAGCCCGTCATACTTGAAGCTAGACAGGCTTA
TCTTGGACAAGAAGAAGATCGCTTGGCCTCGCGCGCAGATCAGTTGGAAGAATTTGTCCACTACGTGAAA
GGCGAGATCACCAAGGTAGTCGGCAAATAAGAGCTCGCTTGGACTCCTGTTGATAGATCCAGTAATGACC
TCAGAACTCCATCTGGATTTGTTCAGAACGCTCGGTTGCCGCCGGGCGTTTTTTATTGGTGAGAATCCAA
GCACTAGTAACAACTTATATCGTATGGGGCTGACTTCAGGTGCTACATTTGAAGAGATAAATTGCACTGA
AATCTAGTAATATTTTATCTGATTAATAAGATGATCTTCTTGAGATCGTTTTGGTCTGCGCGTAATCTCT
TGCTCTGAAAACGAAAAAACCGCCTTGCAGGGCGGTTTTTCGAAGGTTCTCTGAGCTACCAACTCTTTGA
ACCGAGGTAACTGGCTTGGAGGAGCGCAGTCACCAAAACTTGTCCTTTCAGTTTAGCCTTAACCGGCGCA
TGACTTCAAGACTAACTCCTCTAAATCAATTACCAGTGGCTGCTGCCAGTGGTGCTTTTGCATGTCTTTC
CGGGTTGGACTCAAGACGATAGTTACCGGATAAGGCGCAGCGGTCGGACTGAACGGGGGGTTCGTGCATA
CAGTCCAGCTTGGAGCGAACTGCCTACCCGGAACTGAGTGTCAGGCGTGGAATGAGACAAACGCGGCCAT
AACAGCGGAATGACACCGGTAAACCGAAAGGCAGGAACAGGAGAGCGCACGAGGGAGCCGCCAGGGGGAA
ACGCCTGGTATCTTTATAGTCCTGTCGGGTTTCGCCACCACTGATTTGAGCGTCAGATTTCGTGATGCTT
GTCAGGGGGGCGGAGCCTATGGAAAAACGGCTTTGCCGCGGCCCTCTCACTTCCCTGTTAAGTATCTTCC
TGGCATCTTCCAGGAAATCTCCGCCCCGTTCGTAAGCCATTTCCGCTCGCCGCAGTCGAACGACCGAGCG
TAGCGAGTCAGTGAGCGAGGAAGCGGAATATATCCCGAAGCGGCATGCATTTACGTTGACACCATCGAAT
GGTGCAAAACCTTTCGCGGTATGGCATGATAGCGCCCGGAAGAGAGTCAATTCAGGGTGGTGAATGTGAA
ACCAGTAACGTTATACGATGTCGCAGAGTATGCCGGTGTCTCTTATCAGACCGTTTCCCGCGTGGTGAAC
CAGGCCAGCCACGTTTCTGCGAAAACGCGGGAAAAAGTGGAAGCGGCGATGGCGGAGCTGAATTACATTC
CCAACCGCGTGGCACAACAACTGGCGGGCAAACAGTCGTTGCTGATTGGCGTTGCCACCTCCAGTCTGGC
CCTGCACGCGCCGTCGCAAATTGTCGCGGCGATTAAATCTCGCGCCGATCAACTGGGTGCCAGCGTGGTG
GTGTCGATGGTAGAACGAAGCGGCGTCGAAGCCTGTAAAGCGGCGGTGCACAATCTTCTCGCGCAACGCG
TCAGTGGGCTGATCATTAACTATCCGCTGGATGACCAGGATGCCATTGCTGTGGAAGCTGCCTGCACTAA
TGTTCCGGCGTTATTTCTTGATGTCTCTGACCAGACACCCATCAACAGTATTATTTTCTCCCATGAAGAC
GGTACGCGACTGGGCGTGGAGCATCTGGTCGCATTGGGTCACCAGCAAATCGCGCTGTTAGCGGGCCCAT
TAAGTTCTGTCTCGGCGCGTCTGCGTCTGGCTGGCTGGCATAAATATCTCACTCGCAATCAAATTCAGCC
GATAGCGGAACGGGAAGGCGACTGGAGTGCCATGTCCGGTTTTCAACAAACCATGCAAATGCTGAATGAG
GGCATCGTTCCCACTGCGATGCTGGTTGCCAACGATCAGATGGCGCTGGGCGCAATGCGCGCCATTACCG
AGTCCGGGCTGCGCGTTGGTGCGGATATCTCGGTAGTGGGATACGACGATACCGAAGACAGCTCATGTTA
TATCCCGCCGTCAACCACCATCAAACAGGATTTTCGCCTGCTGGGGCAAACCAGCGTGGACCGCTTGCTG
CAACTCTCTCAGGGCCAGGCGGTGAAGGGCAATCAGCTGTTGCCCGTCTCACTGGTGAAAAGAAAAACCA
CCCTGGCGCCCAATACGCAAACCGCCTCTCCCCGCGCGTTGGCCGATTCATTAATGCAGCTGGCACGACA
GGTTTCCCGACTGGAAAGCGGGCAGTGAGGCATCAAATAAAACGAAAGGCTCAGTCGAAAGACTGGGCCT
TTCGTTTTATCTGTTGTTTGTCGGTGAACGCTCTCCTGAGTAGGACAAATCCGCCGCCCTAGACCTAGGC
GTTCGGCTGCGGCGAGCGGTATCAGCTCACTCAAAGGCGGTAATACGTAAATCACTGCATAATTCGTGTC
GCTCAAGGCGCACTCCCGTTCTGGATAATGTTTTTTGCGCCGACATCATAACGGTTCTGGCAAATATTCT
GAAATGAGCTGTTGACAATTAATCATCGGCTCGTATAATGTGTGGAATTGTGAGCGGATAACAATTTCAC
ACATACCATTCCTATATAGTTCAACTTATTAGTTCGGTATGTATTCACTTAAGGCTTATCTCACTCGCAA
CCTGCTTATCACCCTCACCTGCGCCATGGCGTTATTGTTGTATTTGCTGTTTCAAGGCATTCAAATCTTA
ACCCAAGACTTTGTTGCCTCGCGTTTGCAGCACGATACCGATAGTCTGATTTCCGCCCTCGAGCCGCAAG
TCGATGGCACTTGGTCACTCAATGCCGATCGCCTACCTAATGTGTATCACAGGGTAAACTCGGGTCACTA
CTTTGCAATTCAAATCGGTGAGCAACAACTACGCTCCCGCTCACTGTTTGATCATGCCGTTACCCTGCCA
AGCCTGAAGGTCGGGGAACAGCAGCAAGCCACCCAATATGTTGGCCAAGAACATTGGCTGATGCTCAGCC
AGACAATCGTCAAAAATGGGCAATCTATTCGCCTTTGGGTGACAGAAGACATCAGCTCACTTGAGCAAAC
CCAGTTACGCTTTTTAGGTTTTGCGACCACAATGGTGCTGCTAACGATATTGATCTTACTTTTTGCCCAG
CACCAACTCCTCAAACGGGGTTTTAAACCACTCGAAAAGATACCTGAAGCCATCAGACAAATGCGGCTCC
AAGGAAGAGAGATTGATACTCAGCAGACGCCCAGCGAGATAACCCCTTTGATTGCTGAAATCGATCGCCT
AGTAAACCAGCTCGGCCAAAGGGTTCAACGCTCACGCAATGCCCTTGGTAATCTTGCCCACGAAATGAAA
CGCCCTCTGCAAGGGCTGCAATCCTACCTCGATAGCCAAGCGCCTGAACAAAGACACGAAGGCAGTAAAG
TGCTGGCCGAACTGCACCATATTATTGAACGAGAGCTTAAGCGAACCAAAATCGTCGGGCTTTCCACACC
GGGACGTTTTACCGTGCTTAATGACGATCTATCGCCGCTGATCCAAGTCATGCAACGCATTTATCCCCAC
AGGCGGATTAGCTGCCACTATGACAAAGATCTCGTCATGCCCTTTGATAGAGATGACTTACTGGAACTCC
TCGGCAATTTGCTGGATAACGCCTGCAAGCATGGCCACAAACACATCGAACTCTGCATTATGCAACAATC
AGTACCAAACCCAGGTTATGGGATCATAGCAAGTGATGACGGCGAAGGCGTCTCTGATGCCGCAATGTCC
ATCATAGTTGAGCGCGGTATTAGGCTAGACGAAAGCATTCAAGGGCATGGCTTAGGGCTTTCAATCTGCA
AAGACATTGTCGACAGCTATCAGGGGGAGCTTCACTTTAACCATGCCAAACAAGGTGGACTCGAAGCCAA
GGTGTTTCTGCCACTTCCAAATTAATAATCTAGACCAGGCATCAAATAAAACGAAAGGCTCAGTCGAAAG
ACTGGGCCTTTCGTTTTATCTGTTGTTTGTCGGTGAACGCTCTCTACTAGAGTCACACTGGCTCACCTTC
GGGTGGGCCTTTCTGCGTTTATAGGTACCCGGGGATCCTCTAGAGTCGACCTGCAGGCATGCAAGCTT
Features (pLannotate 1.2.2; 13 found; start..end, strand, type, name):
      1..117     +  CDS            tnpA (fragment): TN5P_ECOLX - Also known as tnp. Experimental evidence at protein level: Swiss-Prot protein existence level 1. Mediates transposition of transposon Tn5 by a 'cut and paste' mechanism. First, the monomeric transposase binds the 19 bp inverted DNA repeats flanking the transposon. Then, dimerization of the DNA- bound transposase creates a synaptic DNA complex. After nicking of the first DNA strand, excision of the transposon proceeds through a series of intermediates. The transposase then mediates the insertion of the transposon at a new site by strand transfer. The activity of the wild- type tran
    149..940     +  CDS            SmR: aminoglycoside adenylyltransferase (Murphy, 1985); aadA; confers resistance to spectinomycin and streptomycin
    952..1046    +  terminator     lambda t0 terminator: transcription terminator from phage lambda
   1160..1705    +  rep_origin     p15A ori: Plasmids containing the medium-copy-number p15A origin of replication can be propagated in E. coli cells that contain a second plasmid with the ColE1 origin.
   1793..1848    +  rep_origin     RSF ori (fragment): Plasmids containing the RSF 1030 origin of replication can be propagated in E. coli cells that contain additional plasmids with compatible origins.
   1878..1955    +  promoter       lacIq promoter: lacI (mutant); In the lacIq allele, a single base change in the promoter boosts expression of the lacI gene about 10-fold.
   1956..3038    +  CDS            lacI: lac repressor; lacI; The lac repressor binds to the lac operator to inhibit transcription in E. coli. This inhibition can be relieved by adding lactose or isopropyl-β-D-thiogalactopyranoside (IPTG).
   3044..3130    +  terminator     rrnB T1 terminator: Escherichia coli rrnB; transcription terminator T1 from the E. coli rrnB gene
   3302..3330    +  promoter       tac promoter: strong E. coli promoter; hybrid between the trp and lac UV5 promoters
   3338..3354    +  protein_bind   lac operator: The lac repressor binds to the lac operator to inhibit transcription in E. coli. This inhibition can be relieved by adding lactose or isopropyl-β-D-thiogalactopyranoside (IPTG). lac repressor encoded by lacI
   4733..4804    +  terminator     rrnB T1 terminator: transcription terminator T1 from the E. coli rrnB gene
   4820..4847    +  terminator     T7Te terminator: phage T7 early transcription terminator
   4854..4898    +  misc_feature   MCS (fragment): pUC18/19 multiple cloning site
