>Addgene plasmid #125073 | pKD284 | addgene full sequence | sequence record 247909 | Addgene NGS Result
GGCGCACTCCCGTTCTGGATAATGTTTTTTGCGCCGACATCATAACGGTTCTGGCTAATATTCTGAAATG
AGCTGTTGACAATTAATCATCGGCTCGTATAATGTGTGGAATTGTGAGCGGATAACAATTTCACACATAC
CATTCCTATATAGTTCAACTTATTAGTTCGGTATGTATTCACTTAAGGCTTATCTCACTCGCAACCTGCT
TATCACCCTCACCTGCGCCATGGCGTTATTGTTGTATTTGCTGTTTCAAGGCATTCAAATCTTAACCCAA
GACTTTGTTGCCTCGCGTTTGCAGCACGATACCGATAGTCTGATTTCCGCCCTCGAGCCGCAAGTCGATG
GCACTTGGTCACTCAATGCCGATCGCCTACCTAATGTGTATCACAGGGTAAACTCGGGTCACTACTTTGC
AATTCAAATCGGTGAGCAACAACTACGCTCCCGCTCACTGTTTGATCATGCCGTTACCCTGCCAAGCCTG
AAGGTCGGGGAACAGCAGCAAGCCACCCAATATGTTGGCCAAGAACATTGGCTGATGCTCAGCCAGACAA
TCGTCAAAAATGGGCAATCTATTCGCCTTTGGGTGACAGAAGACATCAGCTCACTTGAGCAAACCCAGTT
ACGCTTTTTAGGTTTTGCGACCACAATGGTGCTGCTAACGATATTGATCTTACTTTTTGCCCAGCACCAA
CTCCTCAAACGGGGTTTTAAACCACTCGAAAAGATACCTGAAGCCATCAGACAAATGCGGCTCCAAGGAA
GAGAGATTGATACTCAGCAGACGCCCAGCGAGATAACCCCTTTGATTGCTGAAATCGATCGCCTAGTAAA
CCAGCTCGGCCAAAGGGTTCAACGCTCACGCAATGCCCTTGGTAATCTTGCCCACGAAATGAAACGCCCT
CTGCAAGGGCTGCAATCCTACCTCGATAGCCAAGCGCCTGAACAAAGACACGAAGGCAGTAAAGTGCTGG
CCGAACTGCACCATATTATTGAACGAGAGCTTAAGCGAACCAAAATCGTCGGGCTTTCCACACCGGGACG
TTTTACCGTGCTTAATGACGATCTATCGCCGCTGATCCAAGTCATGCAACGCATTTATCCCCACAGGCGG
ATTAGCTGCCACTATGACAAAGATCTCGTCATGCCCTTTGATAGAGATGACTTACTGGAACTCCTCGGCA
ATTTGCTGGATAACGCCTGCAAGCATGGCCACAAACACATCGAACTCTGCATTATGCAACAATCAGTACC
AAACCCAGGTTATGGGATCATAGCAAGTGATGACGGCGAAGGCGTCTCTGATGCCGCAATGTCCATCATA
GTTGAGCGCGGTATTAGGCTAGACGAAAGCATTCAAGGGCATGGCTTAGGGCTTTCAATCTGCAAAGACA
TTGTCGACAGCTATCAGGGGGAGCTTCACTTTAACCATGCCAAACAAGGTGGACTCGAAGCCAAGGTGTT
TCTGCCACTTCCAAATTAATAATCTAGACCAGGCATCAAATAAAACGAAAGGCTCAGTCGAAAGACTGGG
CCTTTCGTTTTATCTGTTGTTTGTCGGTGAACGCTCTCTACTAGAGTCACACTGGCTCACCTTCGGGTGG
GCCTTTCTGCGTTTATAGGTACCCGGGGATCCTCTAGAGTCGACCTGCAGGCATGCAAGCTTAGCAAGCG
AACCGGAATTGCCAGCTGGGGCGCCCTCTGGTAAGGTTGGGAAGCCCTGCAAAGTAAACTGGATGGCTTT
CTTGCCGCCAAGGATCTGATGGCGCAGGGGATCAAGATCTGATCAAGAGACAGGATGAGGATCGTTTCGT
ATGAGGGAAGCGGTGATCGCCGAAGTATCGACTCAACTATCAGAGGTAGTTGGCGTCATCGAGCGCCATC
TCGAACCGACGTTGCTGGCCGTACATTTGTACGGCTCCGCAGTGGATGGCGGCCTGAAGCCACACAGTGA
TATTGATTTGCTGGTTACGGTGACCGTAAGGCTTGATGAAACAACGCGGCGAGCTTTGATCAACGACCTT
TTGGAAACTTCGGCTTCCCCTGGAGAGAGCGAGATTCTCCGCGCTGTAGAAGTCACCATTGTTGTGCACG
ACGACATCATTCCGTGGCGTTATCCAGCTAAGCGCGAACTGCAATTTGGAGAATGGCAGCGCAATGACAT
TCTTGCAGGTATCTTCGAGCCAGCCACGATCGACATTGATCTGGCTATCTTGCTGACAAAAGCAAGAGAA
CATAGCGTTGCCTTGGTAGGTCCAGCGGCGGAGGAACTCTTTGATCCGGTTCCTGAACAGGATCTATTTG
AGGCGCTAAATGAAACCTTAACGCTATGGAACTCGCCGCCCGACTGGGCTGGCGATGAGCGAAATGTAGT
GCTTACGTTGTCCCGCATTTGGTACAGCGCAGTAACCGGCAAAATCGCGCCGAAGGATGTCGCTGCCGAC
TGGGCAATGGAGCGCCTGCCGGCCCAGTATCAGCCCGTCATACTTGAAGCTAGACAGGCTTATCTTGGAC
AAGAAGAAGATCGCTTGGCCTCGCGCGCAGATCAGTTGGAAGAATTTGTCCACTACGTGAAAGGCGAGAT
CACCAAGGTAGTCGGCAAATAAGAGCTCGCTTGGACTCCTGTTGATAGATCCAGTAATGACCTCAGAACT
CCATCTGGATTTGTTCAGAACGCTCGGTTGCCGCCGGGCGTTTTTTATTGGTGAGAATCCAAGCACTAGT
AACAACTTATATCGTATGGGGCTGACTTCAGGTGCTACATTTGAAGAGATAAATTGCACTGAAATCTAGT
AATATTTTATCTGATTAATAAGATGATCTTCTTGAGATCGTTTTGGTCTGCGCGTAATCTCTTGCTCTGA
AAACGAAAAAACCGCCTTGCAGGGCGGTTTTTCGAAGGTTCTCTGAGCTACCAACTCTTTGAACCGAGGT
AACTGGCTTGGAGGAGCGCAGTCACCAAAACTTGTCCTTTCAGTTTAGCCTTAACCGGCGCATGACTTCA
AGACTAACTCCTCTAAATCAATTACCAGTGGCTGCTGCCAGTGGTGCTTTTGCATGTCTTTCCGGGTTGG
ACTCAAGACGATAGTTACCGGATAAGGCGCAGCGGTCGGACTGAACGGGGGGTTCGTGCATACAGTCCAG
CTTGGAGCGAACTGCCTACCCGGAACTGAGTGTCAGGCGTGGAATGAGACAAACGCGGCCATAACAGCGG
AATGACACCGGTAAACCGAAAGGCAGGAACAGGAGAGCGCACGAGGGAGCCGCCAGGGGGAAACGCCTGG
TATCTTTATAGTCCTGTCGGGTTTCGCCACCACTGATTTGAGCGTCAGATTTCGTGATGCTTGTCAGGGG
GGCGGAGCCTATGGAAAAACGGCTTTGCCGCGGCCCTCTCACTTCCCTGTTAAGTATCTTCCTGGCATCT
TCCGGGAAATCTCCGCCCCGTTCGTAAGCCATTTCCGCTCGCCGCAGTCGAACGACCGAGCGTAGCGAGT
CAGTGAGCGAGGAAGCGGAATATATCCCGAAGCGGCATGCATTTACGTTGACACCATCGAATGGTGCAAA
ACCTTTCGCGGTATGGCATGATAGCGCCCGGAAGAGAGTCAATTCAGGGTGGTGAATGTGAAACCAGTAA
CGTTATACGATGTCGCAGAGTATGCCGGTGTCTCTTATCAGACCGTTTCCCGCGTGGTGAACCAGGCCAG
CCACGTTTCTGCGAAAACGCGGGAAAAAGTGGAAGCGGCGATGGCGGAGCTGAATTACATTCCCAACCGC
GTGGCACAACAACTGGCGGGCAAACAGTCGTTGCTGATTGGCGTTGCCACCTCCAGTCTGGCCCTGCACG
CGCCGTCGCAAATTGTCGCGGCGATTAAATCTCGCGCCGATCAACTGGGTGCCAGCGTGGTGGTGTCGAT
GGTAGAACGAAGCGGCGTCGAAGCCTGTAAAGCGGCGGTGCACAATCTTCTCGCGCAACGCGTCAGTGGG
CTGATCATTAACTATCCGCTGGATGACCAGGATGCCATTGCTGTGGAAGCTGCCTGCACTAATGTTCCGG
CGTTATTTCTTGATGTCTCTGACCAGACACCCATCAACAGTATTATTTTCTCCCATGAAGACGGTACGCG
ACTGGGCGTGGAGCATCTGGTCGCATTGGGTCACCAGCAAATCGCGCTGTTAGCGGGCCCATTAAGTTCT
GTCTCGGCGCGTCTGCGTCTGGCTGGCTGGCATAAATATCTCACTCGCAATCAAATTCAGCCGATAGCGG
AACGGGAAGGCGACTGGAGTGCCATGTCCGGTTTTCAACAAACCATGCAAATGCTGAATGAGGGCATCGT
TCCCACTGCGATGCTGGTTGCCAACGATCAGATGGCGCTGGGCGCAATGCGCGCCATTACCGAGTCCGGG
CTGCGCGTTGGTGCGGATATCTCGGTAGTGGGATACGACGATACCGAAGACAGCTCATGTTATATCCCGC
CGTTAACCACCATCAAACAGGATTTTCGCCTGCTGGGGCAAACCAGCGTGGACCGCTTGCTGCAACTCTC
TCAGGGCCAGGCGGTGAAGGGCAATCAGCTGTTGCCCGTCTCACTGGTGAAAAGAAAAACCACCCTGGCG
CCCAATACGCAAACCGCCTCTCCCCGCGCGTTGGCCGATTCATTAATGCAGCTGGCACGACAGGTTTCCC
GACTGGAAAGCGGGCAGTGAGGCATCAAATAAAACGAAAGGCTCAGTCGAAAGACTGGGCCTTTCGTTTT
ATCTGTTGTTTGTCGGTGAACGCTCTCCTGAGTAGGACAAATCCGCCGCCCTAGACCTAGGGCGTTCGGC
TGCGGCGAGCGGTATCAGCTCACTCAAAGGCGGTAATACGTAAATCACTGCATAATTCGTGTCGCTCAA
Features (pLannotate 1.2.2; 13 found; start..end, strand, type, name):
     76..104     +  promoter       tac promoter: strong E. coli promoter; hybrid between the trp and lac UV5 promoters
    112..128     +  protein_bind   lac operator: The lac repressor binds to the lac operator to inhibit transcription in E. coli. This inhibition can be relieved by adding lactose or isopropyl-β-D-thiogalactopyranoside (IPTG). lac repressor encoded by lacI
   1507..1578    +  terminator     rrnB T1 terminator: transcription terminator T1 from the E. coli rrnB gene
   1594..1621    +  terminator     T7Te terminator: phage T7 early transcription terminator
   1628..1672    +  misc_feature   MCS (fragment): pUC18/19 multiple cloning site
   1673..1789    +  CDS            tnpA (fragment): TN5P_ECOLX - Also known as tnp. Experimental evidence at protein level: Swiss-Prot protein existence level 1. Mediates transposition of transposon Tn5 by a 'cut and paste' mechanism. First, the monomeric transposase binds the 19 bp inverted DNA repeats flanking the transposon. Then, dimerization of the DNA- bound transposase creates a synaptic DNA complex. After nicking of the first DNA strand, excision of the transposon proceeds through a series of intermediates. The transposase then mediates the insertion of the transposon at a new site by strand transfer. The activity of the wild- type tran
   1821..2612    +  CDS            SmR: aminoglycoside adenylyltransferase (Murphy, 1985); aadA; confers resistance to spectinomycin and streptomycin
   2624..2718    +  terminator     lambda t0 terminator: transcription terminator from phage lambda
   2832..3377    +  rep_origin     p15A ori: Plasmids containing the medium-copy-number p15A origin of replication can be propagated in E. coli cells that contain a second plasmid with the ColE1 origin.
   3465..3520    +  rep_origin     RSF ori (fragment): Plasmids containing the RSF 1030 origin of replication can be propagated in E. coli cells that contain additional plasmids with compatible origins.
   3550..3627    +  promoter       lacIq promoter: lacI (mutant); In the lacIq allele, a single base change in the promoter boosts expression of the lacI gene about 10-fold.
   3628..4710    +  CDS            lacI: lac repressor; lacI; The lac repressor binds to the lac operator to inhibit transcription in E. coli. This inhibition can be relieved by adding lactose or isopropyl-β-D-thiogalactopyranoside (IPTG).
   4716..4802    +  terminator     rrnB T1 terminator: Escherichia coli rrnB; transcription terminator T1 from the E. coli rrnB gene
