[The description below was written by a language model from this plasmid's Addgene catalogue record and pLannotate feature annotations shown in this document.]
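Description:
pKD284 is a low-copy bacterial expression plasmid of about 4.9 kb, listed as derived from pACYCDuet-1 and intended for synthetic biology work in E. coli. It replicates from the p15A origin, which is compatible with ColE1-type plasmids and so allows it to be maintained with a second plasmid in multi-plasmid circuits. Selection is by spectinomycin, conferred by an aadA (SmR) aminoglycoside adenylyltransferase gene followed by the lambda t0 terminator. Short annotated fragments of an RSF origin, a pUC-type multiple cloning site and a Tn5 transposase coding sequence appear to be remnants of assembly rather than functional parts.

The payload is SO_4488, a 1,314 bp insert placed under the tac promoter with an adjacent lac operator. The annotation software did not label the gene itself, but the unannotated gap between the operator and the downstream tandem rrnB T1 and T7Te terminators is about the right size to hold it. The record gives no species or function for SO_4488; the associated publication concerns rewiring bacterial two-component systems by swapping DNA-binding domains, which suggests the gene is a component of such a signalling pathway. The plasmid also carries its own lacI gene, driven by the up-mutated lacIq promoter and ended by an rrnB T1 terminator. The resulting lac repressor keeps Ptac off until IPTG is added, making SO_4488 expression titratable. The lacI copy carries an S286L substitution that the depositor states does not affect function.

The depositor and sequencing-derived records carry the same features in the same order, differing only in start point and by one nucleotide in length.
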