Addgene plasmid #125073: pKD284
Purpose: Expression of SO_4488 under Ptac
Depositing lab: Jeffrey Tabor. Depositing organization: Rice University. Publication: Rewiring bacterial two-component systems by modular DNA-binding domain swapping. Schmidl SR, Ekness F, Sofjan K, Daeffler KN, Brink KR, Landry BP, Gerhardt KP, Dyulgyarov N, Sheth RU, Tabor JJ. Nat Chem Biol. 2019 Jul;15(7):690-698. doi: 10.1038/s41589-019-0286-6. Epub 2019 May 20. PubMed 31110305.
Backbone
  Vector backbone: pACYCDuet-1
  Total vector size (bp): 4898
  Vector type: Bacterial Expression, Synthetic Biology
Growth in bacteria
  Bacterial resistance: Spectinomycin, 50 μg/mL
  Growth temperature: 37°C
  Growth strain: NEB-10beta
  Copy number: Low Copy
Gene/Insert 1
  Gene/Insert name: SO_4488
  Insert size (bp): 1314
  Entrez Gene: SO_4488 (a.k.a. SO_4488)
Gene/Insert 2
  Gene/Insert name: lacI
  Species: S286L- Please see depositor comments below
  Insert size (bp): 957
  Entrez Gene: lacI (a.k.a. b0345, ECK0342)
Terms and licenses: Academic/Nonprofit Terms; Industry Terms: Not Available to Industry
Depositor comments: Depositor confirms mutation does not affect function.
How to cite: pKD284 was a gift from Jeffrey Tabor (Addgene plasmid # 125073 ; http://n2t.net/addgene:125073 ; RRID:Addgene_125073)
